Addgene plasmid #59170: pAAV-Syn-Chronos-GFP
Purpose: AAV-mediated expression of Chronos-GFP under the Syn promoter
Depositing lab: Edward Boyden. Depositing organization: Massachusetts Institute of Technology. Publication: Independent optical excitation of distinct neural populations. Klapoetke NC, Murata Y, Kim SS, Pulver SR, Birdsey-Benson A, Cho YK, Morimoto TK, Chuong AS, Carpenter EJ, Tian Z, Wang J, Xie Y, Yan Z, Zhang Y, Chow BY, Surek B, Melkonian M, Jayaraman V, Constantine-Paton M, Wong GK, Boyden ES. Nat Methods. 2014 Mar;11(3):338-46. doi: 10.1038/nmeth.2836. Epub 2014 Feb 9. PubMed 24509633.
Backbone
  Vector backbone: AAV
  Backbone size w/o insert (bp): 4368
  Total vector size (bp): 6078
  Vector type: Mammalian Expression, AAV
Growth in bacteria
  Bacterial resistance: Ampicillin, 100 μg/mL
  Growth temperature: 37°C
  Growth strain: NEB Stable
  Growth instructions: Stbl3 at 30C (use carbenicillin if using Stbl3) OR DH5a at 37C (use ampicillin if using DH5a)
  Copy number: Low Copy
Gene/Insert
  Gene/Insert name: Chronos-GFP (alt names: ChR90-GFP; Stigeoclonium helveticum channelrhodopsin)
  Species: Stigeoclonium helveticum
  Insert size (bp): 1710
  GenBank ID: KF992040.1
  Promoter: Syn
  Tag / fusion protein: GFP (C terminal on insert)
  Cloning method: Restriction Enzyme; 5′ cloning site BamHI (not destroyed); 3′ cloning site EcoRI (not destroyed)
  Sequencing primers: 5′ CTGCGTATGAGTGCAAG; 3′ cagcgtatccacatagcg
Terms and licenses: Academic/Nonprofit Terms; Industry Terms: Not Available to Industry
Depositor comments: Plasmid is completely sequenced by the depositing lab except for part of the 5' ITR.
How to cite: pAAV-Syn-Chronos-GFP was a gift from Edward Boyden (Addgene plasmid # 59170 ; http://n2t.net/addgene:59170 ; RRID:Addgene_59170) For viral preps, please replace (Addgene plasmid # 59170) in the above sentence with: (Addgene viral prep # 59170-AAV1), (Addgene viral prep # 59170-AAV5), or (Addgene viral prep # 59170-AAVrg)
