[The description below was written by a language model from this plasmid's Addgene catalogue record and pLannotate feature annotations shown in this document.]
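Description:
pAAV-Syn-Chronos-GFP is a 6,078 bp AAV transfer plasmid for neuron-targeted expression of the channelrhodopsin Chronos fused to GFP. It is maintained in E. coli through a ColE1/pUC-type origin and selected with the β-lactamase (AmpR) gene. An f1 phage origin is also present in the backbone. The feature annotation labels the origin as a high-copy type, whereas the catalogue lists the plasmid as low copy. Recombination-deficient strains are suggested for growth, which is usual for ITR-containing plasmids because the repeats are prone to rearrangement. The depositor notes that part of the 5′ ITR was not covered by their own sequencing, and one of the two AAV2 ITRs is annotated only as a fragment.

Between the two AAV2 inverted terminal repeats, which direct replication and packaging of the intervening DNA into AAV capsids, sits a single expression cassette on the reverse strand of the deposited sequence. The human synapsin I promoter restricts expression to neurons and drives the 1,710 bp Chronos-GFP insert, cloned between retained BamHI and EcoRI sites. Chronos (also called ChR90) comes from the green alga Stigeoclonium helveticum and carries EGFP at its C terminus, so expressing cells can be seen by fluorescence. The automated annotation does not recognise Chronos itself and marks only a short stretch resembling CoChR, probably reflecting conservation among channelrhodopsins. Downstream, a WPRE enhances transcript stability and expression, and a bovine growth hormone polyadenylation signal terminates the message. The short lacZα, lacI and SV40 large T antigen matches appear to be backbone remnants with no evident function. The plasmid is used to produce recombinant AAV for optogenetic excitation of neurons, and the associated publication concerns independent optical excitation of distinct neural populations.
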