Features (pLannotate 1.2.2; 15 found; start..end, strand, type, name):
     30..477     -  promoter       hSyn promoter: human synapsin I promoter; confers neuron-specific expression (Kügler et al., 2003)
    577..709     +  repeat_region  AAV2 ITR (fragment): inverted terminal repeat of adeno-associated virus serotype 2 inverted
    704..773     +  CDS            lacZα (fragment): LacZα fragment of β-galactosidase; lacZ fragment
    778..1206    +  rep_origin     f1 ori (sequence partly withheld): f1 bacteriophage origin of replication; arrow indicates direction of (+) strand synthesis
   1259..1363    +  promoter       AmpR promoter: bla
   1364..2224    +  CDS            AmpR: β-lactamase; bla; confers resistance to ampicillin, carbenicillin, and related antibiotics
   2395..2983    +  rep_origin     ori: high-copy-number ColE1/pMB1/pBR322/pUC origin of replication
   3166..3222    +  CDS            lacI (fragment): lac repressor; lacI; The lac repressor binds to the lac operator to inhibit transcription in E. coli. This inhibition can be relieved by adding lactose or isopropyl-β-D-thiogalactopyranoside (IPTG).
   3216..3349    -  repeat_region  AAV2 ITR: inverted terminal repeat of adeno-associated virus serotype 2 inverted
   3420..3488    +  CDS            large T antigen (fragment): large T antigen from SV40 (simian virus 40)
   3519..3726    -  polyA_signal   bGH poly(A) signal: bovine growth hormone polyadenylation signal
   3767..4355    -  misc_feature   WPRE: woodchuck hepatitis virus posttranscriptional regulatory element
   4355..4379    -  misc_feature   MCS (fragment): pBluescript multiple cloning site
   4380..5096    -  CDS            EGFP: the original enhanced GFP (Yang et al., 1996) mammalian codon-optimized
   5436..5463    -  CDS            CoChR (fragment): high-photocurrent channelrhodopsin from Chloromonas oogama (Shemesh et al., 2017)
>Addgene plasmid #59170 | pAAV-Syn-Chronos-GFP | addgene full sequence | sequence record 169763 | Addgene NGS Result
GCTGTTTCCATGGTGGCGGATCCTCTCGACTGCGCTCTCAGGCACGACACGACTCCTCCGCTGCCCACCG
CAGACTGAGGCAGCGCTGAGTCGCCGGCGCCGCAGCGCAGATGGTCGCGCCCGTGCCCCCCTATCTCGCG
CCTCGCGTGGTGCGGTCCGGCTGGGCCGGCGGCGGCGCGGACGCGACCAAGGTGGCCGGGAAGGGGAGTT
TGCGGGGGACCGGCGAGTGACGTCAGCGCGCCTTCAGTGCTGAGGCGGCGGTGGCGCGCGCCGCCAGGCG
GGGGCGAAGGCACTGTCCGCGGTGCTGAAGCTGGCAGTGCGCACGCGCCTCGCCGCATCCTGTTTCCCCT
CCCCCTCTCTGATAGGGGATGCGCAATTTGGGGAATGGGGGTTGGGTGCTTGTCCAGTGGGTCGGGGTCG
GTCGTCAGGTAGGCACCCCCACCCCGCCTCATCCTGGTCCTAAAACCCACTTGCACTCATACGCAGGGCC
CTCTGCAGTCTAGATTAATTAACCTACGATCTTCCTAGAGCATGGCTACGTAGATAAGTAGCATGGCGGG
TTAATCATTAACTACAAGGAACCCCTAGTGATGGAGTTGGCCACTCCCTCTCTGCGCGCTCGCTCGCTCA
CTGAGGCCGGGCGACCAAAGGTCGCCCGACGCCCGGGCTTTGCCCGGGCGGCCTCAGTGAGCGAGCGAGC
GCGCAGCTGGCGTAATAGCGAAGAGGCCCGCACCGATCGCCCTTCCCAACAGTTGCGCAGCCTGAATGGC
GAATGGG
[124 nt withheld, positions 778-901]
C
[91 nt withheld, positions 903-993]
A
[49 nt withheld, positions 995-1043]
CCTTTGACGTTGGAGTCCACGTTCTTT
[37 nt withheld, positions 1071-1107]
ACCCTATCTCGGTCTATTCTTTTGATTTATAAGGGATTTTGCCGATTTCGGCCTATTGGTTAAAAAATGA
GCTGATTTAACAAAAATTTAACGCGAATTTTAACAAAATATTAACGCTTACAATTTAGGTGGCACTTTTC
GGGGAAATGTGCGCGGAACCCCTATTTGTTTATTTTTCTAAATACATTCAAATATGTATCCGCTCATGAG
ACAATAACCCTGATAAATGCTTCAATAATATTGAAAAAGGAAGAGTATGAGTATTCAACATTTCCGTGTC
GCCCTTATTCCCTTTTTTGCGGCATTTTGCCTTCCTGTTTTTGCTCACCCAGAAACGCTGGTGAAAGTAA
AAGATGCTGAAGATCAGTTGGGTGCACGAGTGGGTTACATCGAACTGGATCTCAACAGCGGTAAGATCCT
TGAGAGTTTTCGCCCCGAAGAACGTTTTCCAATGATGAGCACTTTTAAAGTTCTGCTATGTGGCGCGGTA
TTATCCCGTATTGACGCCGGGCAAGAGCAACTCGGTCGCCGCATACACTATTCTCAGAATGACTTGGTTG
AGTACTCACCAGTCACAGAAAAGCATCTTACGGATGGCATGACAGTAAGAGAATTATGCAGTGCTGCCAT
AACCATGAGTGATAACACTGCGGCCAACTTACTTCTGACAACGATCGGAGGACCGAAGGAGCTAACCGCT
TTTTTGCACAACATGGGGGATCATGTAACTCGCCTTGATCGTTGGGAACCGGAGCTGAATGAAGCCATAC
CAAACGACGAGCGTGACACCACGATGCCTGTAGCAATGGCAACAACGTTGCGCAAACTATTAACTGGCGA
ACTACTTACTCTAGCTTCCCGGCAACAATTAATAGACTGGATGGAGGCGGATAAAGTTGCAGGACCACTT
CTGCGCTCGGCCCTTCCGGCTGGCTGGTTTATTGCTGATAAATCTGGAGCCGGTGAGCGTGGGTCTCGCG
GTATCATTGCAGCACTGGGGCCAGATGGTAAGCCCTCCCGTATCGTAGTTATCTACACGACGGGGAGTCA
GGCAACTATGGATGAACGAAATAGACAGATCGCTGAGATAGGTGCCTCACTGATTAAGCATTGGTAACTG
TCAGACCAAGTTTACTCATATATACTTTAGATTGATTTAAAACTTCATTTTTAATTTAAAAGGATCTAGG
TGAAGATCCTTTTTGATAATCTCATGACCAAAATCCCTTAACGTGAGTTTTCGTTCCACTGAGCGTCAGA
CCCCGTAGAAAAGATCAAAGGATCTTCTTGAGATCCTTTTTTTCTGCGCGTAATCTGCTGCTTGCAAACA
AAAAAACCACCGCTACCAGCGGTGGTTTGTTTGCCGGATCAAGAGCTACCAACTCTTTTTCCGAAGGTAA
CTGGCTTCAGCAGAGCGCAGATACCAAATACTGTTCTTCTAGTGTAGCCGTAGTTAGGCCACCACTTCAA
GAACTCTGTAGCACCGCCTACATACCTCGCTCTGCTAATCCTGTTACCAGTGGCTGCTGCCAGTGGCGAT
AAGTCGTGTCTTACCGGGTTGGACTCAAGACGATAGTTACCGGATAAGGCGCAGCGGTCGGGCTGAACGG
GGGGTTCGTGCACACAGCCCAGCTTGGAGCGAACGACCTACACCGAACTGAGATACCTACAGCGTGAGCT
ATGAGAAAGCGCCACGCTTCCCGAAGGGAGAAAGGCGGACAGGTATCCGGTAAGCGGCAGGGTCGGAACA
GGAGAGCGCACGAGGGAGCTTCCAGGGGGAAACGCCTGGTATCTTTATAGTCCTGTCGGGTTTCGCCACC
TCTGACTTGAGCGTCGATTTTTGTGATGCTCGTCAGGGGGGCGGAGCCTATGGAAAAACGCCAGCAACGC
GGCCTTTTTACGGTTCCTGGCCTTTTGCTGGCCTTTTGCTCACATGTTCTTTCCTGCGTTATCCCCTGAT
TCTGTGGATAACCGTATTACCGCCTTTGAGTGAGCTGATACCGCTCGCCGCAGCCGAACGACCGAGCGCA
GCGAGTCAGTGAGCGAGGAAGCGGAAGAGCGCCCAATACGCAAACCGCCTCTCCCCGCGCGTTGGCCGAT
TCATTAATGCAGCTGCGCGCTCGCTCGCTCACTGAGGCCGCCCGGGCAAAGCCCGGGCGTCGGGCGACCT
TTGGTCGCCCGGCCTCAGTGAGCGAGCGAGCGCGCAGAGAGGGAGTGGCCAACTCCATCACTAGGGGTTC
CTTGTAGTTAATGATTAACCCGCCATGCTACTTATCTACGTAGCCATGCTCTAGGAAGATCCTTATCGAT
TTTACCACATTTGTAGAGGTTTTACTTGCTTTAAAAAACCTCCCACATCTCCCCCTGAACCTGAAACATA
AAATGAATGCAATTGTACAGTCCGGACCGCATCCCCAGCATGCCTGCTATTGTCTTCCCAATCCTCCCCC
TTGCTGTCCTGCCCCACCCCACCCCCCAGAATAGAATGACACCTACTCAGACAATGCGATGCAATTTCCT
CATTTTATTAGGAAAGGACAGTGGGAGTGGCACCTTCCAGGGTCAAGGAAGGCACGGGGGAGGGGCAAAC
AACAGATGGCTGGCAACTAGAAGGCACAGTCGAGCTTTATGAGCGGCCGCCCGGGTCGACGGTATCGATG
CGGGGAGGCGGCCCAAAGGGAGATCCGACTCGTCTGAGGGCGAAGGCGAAGACGCGGAAGAGGCCGCAGA
GCCGGCAGCAGGCCGCGGGAAGGAAGGTCCGCTGGATTGAGGGCCGAAGGGACGTAGCAGAAGGACGTCC
CGCGCAGAATCCAGGTGGCAACACAGGCGAGCAGCCAAGGAAAGGACGATGATTTCCCCGACAACACCAC
GGAATTGTCAGTGCCCAACAGCCGAGCCCCTGTCCAGCAGCGGGCAAGGCAGGCGGCGATGAGTTCCGCC
GTGGCAATAGGGAGGGGGAAAGCGAAAGTCCCGGAAAGGAGCTGACAGGTGGTGGCAATGCCCCAACCAG
TGGGGGTTGCGTCAGCAAACACAGTGCACACCACGCCACGTTGCCTGACAACGGGCCACAACTCCTCATA
AAGAGACAGCAACCAGGATTTATACAAGGAGGAGAAAATGAAAGCCATACGGGAAGCAATAGCATGATAC
AAAGGCATTAAAGCAGCGTATCCACATAGCGTAAAAGGAGCAACATAGTTAAGAATACCAGTCAATCTTT
CACAAATTTTGTAATCCAGAGGTTGATTATCGATAAGCTTGATATCGAATTCTTACTTGTACAGCTCGTC
CATGCCGAGAGTGATCCCGGCGGCGGTCACGAACTCCAGCAGGACCATGTGATCGCGCTTCTCGTTGGGG
TCTTTGCTCAGGGCGGACTGGGTGCTCAGGTAGTGGTTGTCGGGCAGCAGCACGGGGCCGTCGCCGATGG
GGGTGTTCTGCTGGTAGTGGTCGGCGAGCTGCACGCTGCCGTCCTCGATGTTGTGGCGGATCTTGAAGTT
CACCTTGATGCCGTTCTTCTGCTTGTCGGCCATGATATAGACGTTGTGGCTGTTGTAGTTGTACTCCAGC
TTGTGCCCCAGGATGTTGCCGTCCTCCTTGAAGTCGATGCCCTTCAGCTCGATGCGGTTCACCAGGGTGT
CGCCCTCGAACTTCACCTCGGCGCGGGTCTTGTAGTTGCCGTCGTCCTTGAAGAAGATGGTGCGCTCCTG
GACGTAGCCTTCGGGCATGGCGGACTTGAAGAAGTCGTGCTGCTTCATGTGGTCGGGGTAGCGGCTGAAG
CACTGCACGCCGTAGGTCAGGGTGGTCACGAGGGTGGGCCAGGGCACGGGCAGCTTGCCGGTGGTGCAAA
TGAACTTCAGGGTCAGCTTGCCGTAGGTGGCATCGCCCTCGCCCTCGCCGGACACGCTGAACTTGTGGCC
GTTTACGTCGCCGTCCAGCTCGACCAGGATGGGCACCACCCCGGTGAACAGCTCCTCGCCCTTGCTCACT
GCTACTACCGGTGCCGCCACTCCTCCCTCCTCCTCCTCGTCGACGAAGGTCTCGATCTCCATGTTCTCGC
CGGCCACGTTGATGGTGGTTGTCTTCCGGATGTCGCCGTGGATCAGGATGTGCTCGTGGATCTTCACTCT
CAGGTGGTGGCCCAGGAAGCCCCAAGTGTTCTTGCTGATCAGATCCAGGATCAGGTGGCCGATTCCGCTG
GTGTAAGGTGTGATCAGGCCCAGTCCCTCGTGTCCGGCGATGAACATCACGGGGAACATCAGCCAAGAGC
AGAAGAAGACGTAGGCCATGATCTTGCAAATCTTCCGGCAGACGCCTTTGGGCAGGGTGTGGTAGCTCTC
GATATACACCTTGGCGATCTGGAAGAAGCAAGTCACGCCGTAGAACAGGCCGATCATGAAGAACAGGATC
TTCAGGGGGCCCTTTGTAAAGGCGGCTGTGATCCCCCACACGATGTTGCCGATGTCGGTCACCAGGATGG
TCATGGTCCGCTTGCTGTACTCTTCGTGCAGTCCGGTCAGGTTGCTCAGGTGGATCAGGATCACGGGGCA
AGTCAGGAGCCACATGCTGTACCGCAGCCAAATCACGGCTCCTCCGTTGGTCTGGTACACTGTGGCTGGG
CTGTCGACCTCGTGGAACAGCTCGATGAAGCACTTGACGAGCTCGATCACGCAGACGTAGACCTCCTCCC
AGCCGGTTGTGGCCTTGAAGCTGTGCCAACCGTAGAAGATGAGCTGCACGATAGCCACGATCACGGTGAA
CCACTGGAGTCCCACTGCGATCTTGTGCTGCAGCTCGGTTCCGTGGTTGATGTGGGGGAAGCAACCGTGA
TCGGCTCCGGCTGTTGTGGCGTTAGAGGTTTCTCCGTGAGCGTCTGCTGCTGGTGTCACCACTGCTGCGG
CGCTCAGCAGGCCTCTAATTGTGGCTTCGGCGCTAGGCACGGCTGAGATAAAGGCGTGGGTCATTGTGGC
G
