>Addgene plasmid #59170 | pAAV-Syn-Chronos-GFP | addgene partial sequence | sequence record 94062 | EGFP-N 5'-CGTCGCCGTCCAGCTCGACCAG-3'
CGGTGAACAGCTCCTCGCCCTTGCTCACTGCTACTACCGGTGCCGCCACTCCTCCCTCCTCCTCCTCGTC
GACGAAGGTCTCGATCTCCATGTTCTCGCCGGCCACGTTGATGGTGGTTGTCTTCCGGATGTCGCCGTGG
ATCAGGATGTGCTCGTGGATCTTCACTCTCAGGTGGTGGCCCAGGAAGCCCCAAGTGTTCTTGCTGATCA
GATCCAGGATCAGGTGGCCGATTCCGCTGGTGTAAGGTGTGATCAGGCCCAGTCCCTCGTGTCCGGCGAT
GAACATCACGGGGAACATCAGCCAAGAGCAGAAGAAGACGTAGGCCATGATCTTGCAAATCTTCCGGCAG
ACGCCTTTGGGCAGGGTGTGGTAGCTCTCGATATACACCTTGGCGATCTGGAAGAAGCAAGTCACGCCGT
AGAACAGGCCGATCATGAAGAACAGGATCTTCAGGGGGCCCTTTGTAAAGGCGGCTGTGATCCCCCACAC
GATGTTGCCGATGTCGGTCACCAGGATGGTCATGGTCCGCTTGCTGTACTCTTCGTGCAGTCCGGTCAGG
TTGCTCAGGTGGATCAGGATCACGGGGCAAGTCAGGAGCCACATGCTGTACCGCAGCCAAATCACGGCTC
CTCCGTTGGTCTGGTACACTGTGGCTGGGCTGTCGACCTCGTGGAACAGCTCGATGAAGCACTTGACGAG
CTCGATCACGCAGACGTAGACCTCCTCCCAGCCGGTTGTGGCCTTGAAGCTGTGCCAACCGTAGAAGATG
AGCTGCACGATAGCCACGATCACGGTGAACCACTGGAGTCCCACTGCGATCTTGTGCTGCAGCTCGGTTC
CGTGGTTGATGTGGGGGAAGCAACCGTGATCGGCTCCGGCTGTTGTGGCGTTAGAGGTTTCTCCGTGAGC
GTCTGCTGCTGGTGTCACCACTGCTGCGGCGCTCA
