>Addgene plasmid #59170 | pAAV-Syn-Chronos-GFP | addgene partial sequence | sequence record 94063 | WPRE-R 5'-CATAGCGTAAAAGGAGCAACA-3'
GTCAATCTTTCACAAATTTTGTAATCCAGAGGTTGATTATCGATAAGCTTGATATCGAATTCTTACTTGT
ACAGCTCGTCCATGCCGAGAGTGATCCCGGCGGCGGTCACGAACTCCAGCAGGACCATGTGATCGCGCTT
CTCGTTGGGGTCTTTGCTCAGGGCGGACTGGGTGCTCAGGTAGTGGTTGTCGGGCAGCAGCACGGGGCCG
TCGCCGATGGGGGTGTTCTGCTGGTAGTGGTCGGCGAGCTGCACGCTGCCGTCCTCGATGTTGTGGCGGA
TCTTGAAGTTCACCTTGATGCCGTTCTTCTGCTTGTCGGCCATGATATAGACGTTGTGGCTGTTGTAGTT
GTACTCCAGCTTGTGCCCCAGGATGTTGCCGTCCTCCTTGAAGTCGATGCCCTTCAGCTCGATGCGGTTC
ACCAGGGTGTCGCCCTCGAACTTCACCTCGGCGCGGGTCTTGTAGTTGCCGTCGTCCTTGAAGAAGATGG
TGCGCTCCTGGACGTAGCCTTCGGGCATGGCGGACTTGAAGAAGTCGTGCTGCTTCATGTGGTCGGGGTA
GCGGCTGAAGCACTGCACGCCGTAGGTCAGGGTGGTCACGAGGGTGGGCCAGGGCACGGGCAGCTTGCCG
GTGGTGCAAATGAACTTCAGGGTCAGCTTGCCGTAGGTGGCATCGCCCTCGCCCTCGCCGGACACGCTGA
ACTTGTGGCCGTTTACGTCGCCGTCCAGCTCGACCAGGATGGGCACCACCCCGGTGAACAGCTCCTCGCC
CTTGCTCACTGCTACTACCGGTGCCGCCACTCCTCCCTCCTCCTCCTCGTCGACGAAGGTCTCGATCTCC
ATGTTCTCGCCGGCCACGTTGATGGTGGTTGTCTTCCGGATGTCGCCGTGGATCAGGATGTGCTCGTGGA
TCTTCACTCTCAGGTGGTGGCCCAGGAAGCCCCAAGTGTTCTTGCTGATCAGATCCAGGATCAGGTGGCC
GATTCCGCTGGTGTAAGGTGTGATCAGGCCCAGTCCCTCGTGTCCGGCGATGAACATCACGGGGAACATC
AGCC
