>Addgene plasmid #59170 | pAAV-Syn-Chronos-GFP | addgene partial sequence | sequence record 94064 | hSyn1pro-F 5'-gcaagtgggttttaggacca-3'
GGGTGCCTACCTGACGACCGACCCCGACCCACTGGACAAGCACCCAACCCCCATTCCCCAAATTGCGCAT
CCCCTATCAGAGAGGGGGAGGGGAAACAGGATGCGGCGAGGCGCGTGCGCACTGCCAGCTTCAGCACCGC
GGACAGTGCCTTCGCCCCCGCCTGGCGGCGCGCGCCACCGCCGCCTCAGCACTGAAGGCGCGCTGACGTC
ACTCGCCGGTCCCCCGCAAACTCCCCTTCCCGGCCACCTTGGTCGCGTCCGCGCCGCCGCCGGCCCAGCC
GGACCGCACCACGCGAGGCGCGAGATAGGGGGGCACGGGCGCGACCATCTGCGCTGCGGCGCCGGCGACT
CAGCGCTGCCTCAGTCTGCGGTGGGCAGCGGAGGAGTCGTGTCGTGCCTGAGAGCGCAGTCGAGAGGATC
CGCCACCATGGAAACAGCCGCCACAATGACCCACGCCTTTATCTCAGCCGTGCCTAGCGCCGAAGCCACA
ATTAGAGGCCTGCTGAGCGCCGCAGCAGTGGTGACACCAGCAGCAGACGCTCACGGAGAAACCTCTAACG
CCACAACAGCCGGAGCCGATCACGGTTGCTTCCCCCACATCAACCACGGAACCGAGCTGCAGCACAAGAT
CGCAGTGGGACTCCAGTGGTTCACCGTGATCGTGGCTATCGTGCAGCTCATCTTCTACGGTTGGCACAGC
TTCAAGGCCACAACCGGCTGGGAGGAGGTCTACGTCTGCGTGATCGAGCTCGTCAAGTGCTTCATCGAGC
TGTTCCACGAGGTCGACAGCCCAGCCACAGTGTACCAGACCAACGGAGGAGCCGTGATTTGGCTGCGGTA
CAGCATGTGGCTCCTGACTTGCCCCGTGATCCTGATCCACCTGAGCAACCTGACCGGACTGCACGAAGAG
TACAGCAAGCGGACCATGACCATCCTGGTGACCGACATCGGCAACATCGTGTGGGGGATCACAGCCGCCT
TTACAAAGGGCCCCCTGAAGATCCTGTTCTTCATGATCGGCCTGTTCTACGGCGTGACTTGCTTCTTCCA
GATCGCCAAGGTGTATATCGAGAGCTACCACACCCTGCCCAAAGGCGTCTGCCGGAAGATTTGCAAGATC
A
